Addgene plasmid #61211: pENTR-FLAG-hDIXDC1-L-S592A
Purpose: Entry clone encoding long isoform of human DIXDC1
Depositing lab: Reuben Shaw. Depositing organization: Salk Institute for Biological Studies. Publication: An AMPK-independent signaling pathway downstream of the LKB1 tumor suppressor controls Snail1 and metastatic potential. Goodwin JM, Svensson RU, Lou HJ, Winslow MM, Turk BE, Shaw RJ. Mol Cell. 2014 Aug 7;55(3):436-50. doi: 10.1016/j.molcel.2014.06.021. Epub 2014 Jul 17. PubMed 25042806.
Backbone
  Vector backbone: pENTR-FLAG
  Backbone size w/o insert (bp): 2333
  Total vector size (bp): 4200
  Vector type: ENTR Clone
Growth in bacteria
  Bacterial resistance: Kanamycin, 50 μg/mL
  Growth temperature: 37°C
  Growth strain: DH5alpha
  Copy number: Unknown
Gene/Insert
  Gene/Insert name: human DIXDC1 (alt name: Ccd1)
  Species: H. sapiens (human)
  Insert size (bp): 1900
  Mutation: Changed Serine 592 to Alanine
  GenBank ID: NM_001037954.3
  Entrez Gene: DIXDC1 (a.k.a. CCD1)
  Tag / fusion protein: FLAG (N terminal on insert)
  Cloning method: Unknown
  Sequencing primers: 5′ pENTR-F
Terms and licenses: Academic/Nonprofit Terms; Industry Terms: Not Available to Industry
How to cite: pENTR-FLAG-hDIXDC1-L-S592A was a gift from Reuben Shaw (Addgene plasmid # 61211 ; http://n2t.net/addgene:61211 ; RRID:Addgene_61211)
