[The description below was written by a language model from this plasmid's Addgene catalogue record.]
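Description:
pENTR-FLAG-hDIXDC1-L-S592A is a Gateway-style entry clone built on the pENTR-FLAG backbone (about 2.3 kb) and carrying the long isoform of human DIXDC1, also known as Ccd1. The whole plasmid is listed at roughly 4.2 kb, with an insert of about 1.9 kb. It is propagated in standard E. coli cloning strains under kanamycin selection. The record lists the copy number as unknown and provides no feature table, so the origin of replication and the exact recombination sites are not documented here. Entry vectors of this type normally flank the insert with attL sites so that the coding sequence can be moved by LR recombination into destination vectors.

The insert encodes DIXDC1 with a FLAG epitope fused at its N terminus, allowing detection or immunoprecipitation of the protein with anti-FLAG antibodies once it is expressed. It carries a point mutation changing serine 592 to alanine, a substitution that removes the hydroxyl group and therefore prevents phosphorylation at that position. As an entry clone, the plasmid is not expected to drive expression on its own, and the record names no promoter. Its role is to serve as a shuttle source for generating expression constructs in the user's choice of destination backbone.

The associated publication concerns an AMPK-independent signalling pathway downstream of the LKB1 tumour suppressor that controls Snail1 and metastatic potential. This suggests the S592A variant is meant as a non-phosphorylatable comparison to wild-type DIXDC1 in studies of that pathway, although the record itself does not state which kinase targets the site.
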