>Addgene plasmid #61211 | pENTR-FLAG-hDIXDC1-L-S592A | addgene partial sequence | sequence record 102959 | pENTR-F 5'-CTACAAACTCTTCCTGTTAGTTAG-3'
TTTTGACTGATAGTGACCTGTTCGTTGCAACAAATTGATAAGCAATGCTTTTTTATAATGCCAACTTTGT
ACAAAAAAGCAGGCTCCACCATGGATTACAAGGACGATGACGACAAACTCGGATCCATGGGAACCAATTC
AGTAGACATGCTAGCCTGCCTGACCCGAGGGAACTTACTGGACGTCCTGCAGGAGGGCTTCAATGAGCAA
CAGCTGCAGGCCTATGTGGCCTGGGTGAATGCACAGCTGAAGAAGAGGCCAGCAGTGAAGCCTGTGCAGG
ACCTGCGACAAGATCTCCGGGATGGGGTGATCCTGGCATATCTCATCGAGATTGTTGCAGGAGAAAAGCT
GAGTGGGGTACAGCTGAGTCCCGGTAACCAACAGGAGATGAAGAATAATGTGGAGAAAGTGCTACAGTTT
GTGGCCTCTAAAAAGATTCGTATGCACCAGACTTCGGCTAAAGATATTGTGGATGGAAACCTGAAGTCTA
TCATGAGGCTGGTCCTTGCCTTGGCAGCTCATTTCAAACCTGGCTCCAGCAGGACGGTGAACCAAGGACG
GGACTCCAGAGCCCCTCTGCAAAGTCACCGACCACACTGTGCCACTGCTGTTGCCCAGGGAGCAGCTGCT
GCTCTGGCCGATGTGTGTCATGACATGTCCCGATCAGGACGGGATGTCTTTCGATATAGACAGAGGAACA
GCAGCATGGATGAGGAAATTGAGAATCCATACTGGAGTGTGCGGGCCCTAGTGCAGCAGTACGAAGGGCA
ACAAAGGTCCCCGTCTGAATCCAGCTGCTCCAGCCTGACTTCACCCAGTCCAATCCACAGTGCAAAGAGC
GAGTCCATTATAACC
