>Addgene plasmid #61211 | pENTR-FLAG-hDIXDC1-L-S592A | addgene partial sequence | sequence record 103019 | pENTR4-R 5'-attttgagacacgggccaga-3'
GATTTTATTTTGACTGATAGTGACCTGTTCGTTGCAACAAATTGATAAGCAATGCTTTCTTATAATGCCA
ACTTTGTACAAGAAAGCTGGGTCTAGATATCTCGAGTGCGGCCGCTTAATTCTCTCCATGGTCTTCTTCC
ACCCAAGCTACAATTTTCCCTTCCCATCCAGGGATGGCATCATCATCATGGAAAATCTCCTCTTTGACAG
TGCCAAACTCAGGATCCAGTGCTTTGAAGTGATACCGGTGATTTCCTTCCCGATCAATAGCTGCTTTAAA
ATCCTTTAACGTCACCTCCTCCAACCTCTTTGGTATATTGACCATGAAGGGCGTAAGTGACCGGTCAGTG
AAATAGAGCACTTTAGTACAGGTGCTGCTGACAGTTGGAGAGGCCTGTGAGTGAGGCAACTTTGAGTTAG
GGGGCCAGGACTCCCGGTATTCACTACCTACTTGAGTTCTGGGTGACTTGACCCGAACCTTTCTTTCTTG
TTTCTTCTGCGTCTCCATAACATGCAGGCGCTCCATGAGGCTAGAAATGCCCTGCTCCAAGCTGTCAATA
GTGTGGTGCTGAGGATCGTGGCCACTGAAGCTGTTGCGCAGGCTGCGGAGAGCATCTCGAACAAGCTGCA
GGTCGCTGGTCCCTCTGTTGCTGACTGAAGTAGCTCCTTTTCCTGCCGTTGGAAGGAGAAAACCATTGCT
TTGAGAGTTGTGACTGTTGTAGTTGGTCGCCTCATCTGCCTCTCTTTTCATACAGTGAGCCAAGAGGACA
TCTTTGTGTTCTAGCTCTCGCTCTAGATCCACCTGGTGGTAACTGACATCAGAGAGTTTCCGGAGTGCTT
CTTCTAACTTGGCCTGGTGCTGCTGAAGAAGGCGATCCTTCTGCCCCAGCTCTTTT
